Addgene plasmid #148552: pnEA-NpM-HsGIGYF1_33-52-GB1_AE
Purpose: Bacterial Expression of HsGIGYF1_33-52
Depositing lab: Elisa Izaurralde. Depositing organization: Max Planck Institute for Developmental Biology. Publication: GIGYF1/2 proteins use auxiliary sequences to selectively bind to 4EHP and repress target mRNA expression. Peter D, Weber R, Sandmeir F, Wohlbold L, Helms S, Bawankar P, Valkov E, Igreja C, Izaurralde E. Genes Dev. 2017 Jun 1;31(11):1147-1161. doi: 10.1101/gad.299420.117. Epub 2017 Jul 11. PubMed 28698298.
Backbone
  Vector backbone: Unknown
  Vector type: Bacterial Expression
Growth in bacteria
  Bacterial resistance: Ampicillin, 100 μg/mL
  Growth temperature: 37°C
  Growth strain: DH5alpha
  Copy number: Low Copy
Gene/Insert
  Gene/Insert name: HsGIGYF1_33-52
  Species: H. sapiens (human)
  Entrez Gene: GIGYF1 (a.k.a. GYF1, PERQ1)
  Cloning method: Unknown
Terms and licenses: Academic/Nonprofit Terms; Industry Terms: Not Available to Industry
Depositor comments: sequence extracted from NCBI: NM_022574.4 or Uniprot.: O75420 Plasmids from this collection were made available to the research community and donated after the lab closed. Please note that the sequence provided by the depositing laboratory may be theoretical/predicted or based on Sanger sequencing results. There may be discrepancies between sequencing results obtained by Addgene and the depositor sequence. If an Addgene verified sequence is not available, please contact before placing your order to request that our lab fully sequence the plasmid.
How to cite: pnEA-NpM-HsGIGYF1_33-52-GB1_AE was a gift from Elisa Izaurralde (Addgene plasmid # 148552 ; http://n2t.net/addgene:148552 ; RRID:Addgene_148552)
