[The description below was written by a language model from this plasmid's Addgene catalogue record and pLannotate feature annotations shown in this document.]
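Description:
pnEA-NpM-HsGIGYF1_33-52-GB1_AE is a bacterial expression plasmid of about 7 kb for producing a short peptide from human GIGYF1 (residues 33–52) in E. coli. The catalogue lists the backbone as unknown, but the annotated features show a pBR322/pET-like architecture. It has a ColE1/pMB1-type origin accompanied by the bom mobility region and the rop gene, which keeps copy number low and matches the recorded low-copy status. A β-lactamase gene under its own promoter provides ampicillin selection. Several disrupted fragments of the tetracycline resistance gene and its promoter remain as non-functional remnants of the parental vector.

The expression cassette is driven by a T7 promoter followed by a lac operator and the strong T7 gene 10 ribosome binding site, and it ends at a T7 terminator. A plasmid-borne lacI gene supplies repressor, so transcription needs a host providing T7 RNA polymerase and is induced with IPTG. The open reading frame begins with a cytosolic maltose-binding protein lacking its signal sequence. It continues through an unannotated gap of roughly 120 nt, which by position presumably holds linker sequence and the GIGYF1 peptide coding region, and then reaches the GB1 domain of streptococcal protein G. A short stretch matching a solubility-enhancement tag is annotated just before the terminator. The peptide is therefore flanked by an N-terminal MBP and a C-terminal GB1, both of which aid solubility and stability of small fragments; MBP also allows affinity purification. The record does not annotate any protease cleavage site. The associated work concerns selective binding of GIGYF1/2 proteins to 4EHP, which suggests use in recombinant binding or structural studies.
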