Features (pLannotate 1.2.2; 20 found; start..end, strand, type, name):
    104..208     +  promoter       AmpR promoter: bla
    209..1069    +  CDS            AmpR: β-lactamase; bla; confers resistance to ampicillin, carbenicillin, and related antibiotics
   1240..1828    +  rep_origin     ori: high-copy-number ColE1/pMB1/pBR322/pUC origin of replication
   2014..2156    -  misc_feature   bom: basis of mobility region from pBR322
   2258..2449    -  CDS            rop: Rop protein, which maintains plasmids at low copy number; rop
   2466..2846    +  CDS            YPB1_ECOLX: Protein predicted: Swiss-Prot protein existence level 4. From Escherichia coli.
   3088..3712    -  CDS            TcR (fragment): tetracycline efflux protein; tet; confers resistance to tetracycline
   3727..3748    -  protein_bind   CAP binding site: CAP binding activates transcription in the presence of cAMP. E. coli catabolite activator protein
   3761..4843    -  CDS            lacI: lac repressor; lacI; The lac repressor binds to the lac operator to inhibit transcription in E. coli. This inhibition can be relieved by adding lactose or isopropyl-β-D-thiogalactopyranoside (IPTG).
   4844..4921    -  promoter       lacI promoter: lacI
   4929..5208    -  CDS            TcR (fragment): tetracycline efflux protein; tet; confers resistance to tetracycline
   5230..5248    +  promoter       T7 promoter: promoter for bacteriophage T7 RNA polymerase
   5249..5273    +  protein_bind   lac operator: The lac repressor binds to the lac operator to inhibit transcription in E. coli. This inhibition can be relieved by adding lactose or isopropyl-β-D-thiogalactopyranoside (IPTG). lac repressor encoded by lacI
   5288..5310    +  RBS            RBS: efficient ribosome binding site from bacteriophage T7 gene 10 (Olins and Rangwala, 1989)
   5321..6417    +  CDS            MBP (fragment): maltose binding protein from E. coli; malE (mutated); This version of the gene does not encode a signal sequence, so MBP will remain in the cytosol.
   6541..6686    +  CDS            GB1 (fragment): B1 domain of Streptococcal protein G effective as a solubilizing fusion partner (Cheng and Patel, 2004)
   6691..6714    +  CDS            SET1 (fragment): solubility-enhancement tag derived from T7 phage gene 10B
   6722..6769    +  terminator     T7 terminator: transcription terminator for bacteriophage T7 RNA polymerase
   6792..6896    -  CDS            TcR (fragment): tetracycline efflux protein; tet; confers resistance to tetracycline
   6944..6972    -  promoter       tet promoter: E. coli promoter for tetracycline efflux protein gene
>Addgene plasmid #148552 | pnEA-NpM-HsGIGYF1_33-52-GB1_AE | depositor full sequence | sequence record 291000 | Full Sequence
TTCTTGAAGACGAAAGGGCCTCGTGATACGCCTATTTTTATAGGTTAATGTCATGATAATAATGGTTTCT
TAGACGTCAGGTGGCACTTTTCGGGGAAATGTGCGCGGAACCCCTATTTGTTTATTTTTCTAAATACATT
CAAATATGTATCCGCTCATGAGACAATAACCCTGATAAATGCTTCAATAATATTGAAAAAGGAAGAGTAT
GAGTATTCAACATTTCCGTGTCGCCCTTATTCCCTTTTTTGCGGCATTTTGCCTTCCTGTTTTTGCTCAC
CCAGAAACGCTGGTGAAAGTAAAAGATGCTGAAGATCAGTTGGGTGCACGAGTGGGTTACATCGAACTGG
ATCTCAACAGCGGTAAGATCCTTGAGAGTTTTCGCCCCGAAGAACGTTTTCCAATGATGAGCACTTTTAA
AGTTCTGCTATGTGGCGCGGTATTATCCCGTGTTGACGCCGGGCAAGAGCAACTCGGTCGCCGCATACAC
TATTCTCAGAATGACTTGGTTGAGTACTCACCAGTCACAGAAAAGCATCTTACGGATGGCATGACAGTAA
GAGAATTATGCAGTGCTGCCATAACCATGAGTGATAACACTGCGGCCAACTTACTTCTGACAACGATCGG
AGGACCGAAGGAGCTAACCGCTTTTTTGCACAACATGGGGGATCATGTAACTCGCCTTGATCGTTGGGAA
CCGGAGCTGAATGAAGCCATACCAAACGACGAGCGTGACACCACGATGCCTGCAGCAATGGCAACAACGT
TGCGCAAACTATTAACTGGCGAACTACTTACTCTAGCTTCCCGGCAACAATTAATAGACTGGATGGAGGC
GGATAAAGTTGCAGGACCACTTCTGCGCTCGGCCCTTCCGGCTGGCTGGTTTATTGCTGATAAATCTGGA
GCCGGTGAGCGTGGGTCTCGCGGTATCATTGCAGCACTGGGGCCAGATGGTAAGCCCTCCCGTATCGTAG
TTATCTACACGACGGGGAGTCAGGCAACTATGGATGAACGAAATAGACAGATCGCTGAGATAGGTGCCTC
ACTGATTAAGCATTGGTAACTGTCAGACCAAGTTTACTCATATATACTTTAGATTGATTTAAAACTTCAT
TTTTAATTTAAAAGGATCTAGGTGAAGATCCTTTTTGATAATCTCATGACCAAAATCCCTTAACGTGAGT
TTTCGTTCCACTGAGCGTCAGACCCCGTAGAAAAGATCAAAGGATCTTCTTGAGATCCTTTTTTTCTGCG
CGTAATCTGCTGCTTGCAAACAAAAAAACCACCGCTACCAGCGGTGGTTTGTTTGCCGGATCAAGAGCTA
CCAACTCTTTTTCCGAAGGTAACTGGCTTCAGCAGAGCGCAGATACCAAATACTGTCCTTCTAGTGTAGC
CGTAGTTAGGCCACCACTTCAAGAACTCTGTAGCACCGCCTACATACCTCGCTCTGCTAATCCTGTTACC
AGTGGCTGCTGCCAGTGGCGATAAGTCGTGTCTTACCGGGTTGGACTCAAGACGATAGTTACCGGATAAG
GCGCAGCGGTCGGGCTGAACGGGGGGTTCGTGCACACAGCCCAGCTTGGAGCGAACGACCTACACCGAAC
TGAGATACCTACAGCGTGAGCTATGAGAAAGCGCCACGCTTCCCGAAGGGAGAAAGGCGGACAGGTATCC
GGTAAGCGGCAGGGTCGGAACAGGAGAGCGCACGAGGGAGCTTCCAGGGGGAAACGCCTGGTATCTTTAT
AGTCCTGTCGGGTTTCGCCACCTCTGACTTGAGCGTCGATTTTTGTGATGCTCGTCAGGGGGGCGGAGCC
TATGGAAAAACGCCAGCAACGCGGCCTTTTTACGGTTCCTGGCCTTTTGCTGGCCTTTTGCTCACATGTT
CTTTCCTGCGTTATCCCCTGATTCTGTGGATAACCGTATTACCGCCTTTGAGTGAGCTGATACCGCTCGC
CGCAGCCGAACGACCGAGCGCAGCGAGTCAGTGAGCGAGGAAGCGGAAGAGCGCCTGATGCGGTATTTTC
TCCTTACGCATCTGTGCGGTATTTCACACCGCATATATGGTGCACTCTCAGTACAATCTGCTCTGATGCC
GCATAGTTAAGCCAGTATACACTCCGCTATCGCTACGTGACTGGGTCATGGCTGCGCCCCGACACCCGCC
AACACCCGCTGACGCGCCCTGACGGGCTTGTCTGCTCCCGGCATCCGCTTACAGACAAGCTGTGACCGTC
TCCGGGAGCTGCATGTGTCAGAGGTTTTCACCGTCATCACCGAAACGCGCGAGGCAGCTGCGGTAAAGCT
CATCAGCGTGGTCGTGAAGCGATTCACAGATGTCTGCCTGTTCATCCGCGTCCAGCTCGTTGAGTTTCTC
CAGAAGCGTTAATGTCTGGCTTCTGATAAAGCGGGCCATGTTAAGGGCGGTTTTTTCCTGTTTGGTCACT
GATGCCTCCGTGTAAGGGGGATTTCTGTTCATGGGGGTAATGATACCGATGAAACGAGAGAGGATGCTCA
CGATACGGGTTACTGATGATGAACATGCCCGGTTACTGGAACGTTGTGAGGGTAAACAACTGGCGGTATG
GATGCGGCGGGACCAGAGAAAAATCACTCAGGGTCAATGCCAGCGCTTCGTTAATACAGATGTAGGTGTT
CCACAGGGTAGCCAGCAGCATCCTGCGATGCAGATCCGGAACATAATGGTGCAGGGCGCTGACTTCCGCG
TTTCCAGACTTTACGAAACACGGAAACCGAAGACCATTCATGTTGTTGCTCAGGTCGCAGACGTTTTGCA
GCAGCAGTCGCTTCACGTTCGCTCGCGTATCGGTGATTCATTCTGCTAACCAGTAAGGCAACCCCGCCAG
CCTAGCCGGGTCCTCAACGACAGGAGCACGATCATGCGCACCCGTGGCCAGGACCCAACGCTGCCCGAGA
TGCGCCGCGTGCGGCTGCTGGAGATGGCGGACGCGATGGATATGTTCTGCCAAGGGTTGGTTTGCGCATT
CACAGTTCTCCGCAAGAATTGATTGGCTCCAATTCTTGGAGTGGTGAATCCGTTAGCGAGGTGCCGCCGG
CTTCCATTCAGGTCGAGGTGGCCCGGCTCCATGCACCGCGACGCAACGCGGGGAGGCAGACAAGGTATAG
GGCGGCGCCTACAATCCATGCCAACCCGTTCCATGTGCTCGCCGAGGCGGCATAAATCGCCGTGACGATC
AGCGGTCCAGTGATCGAAGTTAGGCTGGTAAGAGCCGCGAGCGATCCTTGAAGCTGTCCCTGATGGTCGT
CATCTACCTGCCTGGACAGCATGGCCTGCAACGCGGGCATCCCGATGCCGCCGGAAGCGAGAAGAATCAT
AATGGGGAAGGCCATCCAGCCTCGCGTCGCGAACGCCAGCAAGACGTAGCCCAGCGCGTCGGCCGCCATG
CCGGCGATAATGGCCTGCTTCTCGCCGAAACGTTTGGTGGCGGGACCAGTGACGAAGGCTTGAGCGAGGG
CGTGCAAGATTCCGAATACCGCAAGCGACAGGCCGATCATCGTCGCGCTCCAGCGAAAGCGGTCCTCGCC
GAAAATGACCCAGAGCGCTGCCGGCACCTGTCCTACGAGTTGCATGATAAAGAAGACAGTCATAAGTGCG
GCGACGATAGTCATGCCCCGCGCCCACCGGAAGGAGCTGACTGGGTTGAAGGCTCTCAAGGGCATCGGTC
GAGATCCCGGTGCCTAATGAGTGAGCTAACTTACATTAATTGCGTTGCGCTCACTGCCCGCTTTCCAGTC
GGGAAACCTGTCGTGCCAGCTGCATTAATGAATCGGCCAACGCGCGGGGAGAGGCGGTTTGCGTATTGGG
CGCCAGGGTGGTTTTTCTTTTCACCAGTGAGACGGGCAACAGCTGATTGCCCTTCACCGCCTGGCCCTGA
GAGAGTTGCAGCAAGCGGTCCACGCTGGTTTGCCCCAGCAGGCGAAAATCCTGTTTGATGGTGGTTAACG
GCGGGATATAACATGAGCTGTCTTCGGTATCGTCGTATCCCACTACCGAGATATCCGCACCAACGCGCAG
CCCGGACTCGGTAATGGCGCGCATTGCGCCCAGCGCCATCTGATCGTTGGCAACCAGCATCGCAGTGGGA
ACGATGCCCTCATTCAGCATTTGCATGGTTTGTTGAAAACCGGACATGGCACTCCAGTCGCCTTCCCGTT
CCGCTATCGGCTGAATTTGATTGCGAGTGAGATATTTATGCCAGCCAGCCAGACGCAGACGCGCCGAGAC
AGAACTTAATGGGCCCGCTAACAGCGCGATTTGCTGGTGACCCAATGCGACCAGATGCTCCACGCCCAGT
CGCGTACCGTCTTCATGGGAGAAAATAATACTGTTGATGGGTGTCTGGTCAGAGACATCAAGAAATAACG
CCGGAACATTAGTGCAGGCAGCTTCCACAGCAATGGCATCCTGGTCATCCAGCGGATAGTTAATGATCAG
CCCACTGACGCGTTGCGCGAGAAGATTGTGCACCGCCGCTTTACAGGCTTCGACGCCGCTTCGTTCTACC
ATCGACACCACCACGCTGGCACCCAGTTGATCGGCGCGAGATTTAATCGCCGCGACAATTTGCGACGGCG
CGTGCAGGGCCAGACTGGAGGTGGCAACGCCAATCAGCAACGACTGTTTGCCCGCCAGTTGTTGTGCCAC
GCGGTTGGGAATGTAATTCAGCTCCGCCATCGCCGCTTCCACTTTTTCCCGCGTTTTCGCAGAAACGTGG
CTGGCCTGGTTCACCACGCGGGAAACGGTCTGATAAGAGACACCGGCATACTCTGCGACATCGTATAACG
TTACTGGTTTCACATTCACCACCCTGAATTGACTCTCTTCCGGGCGCTATCATGCCATACCGCGAAAGGT
TTTGCGCCATTCGATGGTGTCCGGGATCTCGACGCTCTCCCTTATGCGACTCCTGCATTAGGAAGCAGCC
CAGTAGTAGGTTGAGGCCGTTGAGCACCGCCGCCGCAAGGAATGGTGCATGCAAGGAGATGGCGCCCAAC
AGTCCCCCGGCCACGGGGCCTGCCACCATACCCACGCCGAAACAAGCGCTCATGAGCCCGAAGTGGCGAG
CCCGATCTTCCCCATCGGTGATGTCGGCGATATAGGCGCCAGCAACCGCACCTGTGGCGCCGGTGATGCC
GGCCACGATGCGTCCGGCGTAGAGGATCGAGATCTCGATCCCGCGAAATTAATACGACTCACTATAGGGG
AATTGTGAGCGGATAACAATTCCCCACTAGTAATAATTTTGTTTAACTTTAAGAAGGAGATATACCATGG
AAACTGAAGAAGGTAAACTGGTAATCTGGATTAACGGCGATAAAGGCTATAACGGTCTCGCTGAAGTCGG
TAAGAAATTCGAGAAAGATACCGGAATTAAAGTCACCGTTGAGCATCCGGATAAACTGGAAGAGAAATTC
CCACAGGTTGCGGCAACTGGCGATGGCCCTGACATTATCTTCTGGGCACACGACCGCTTTGGTGGCTACG
CTCAATCTGGCCTGTTGGCTGAAATCACCCCGGACAAAGCGTTCCAGGACAAGCTGTATCCGTTTACCTG
GGATGCCGTACGTTACAACGGCAAGCTGATTGCTTACCCGATCGCTGTTGAAGCGTTATCGCTGATTTAT
AACAAAGACCTGCTGCCGAACCCGCCAAAAACCTGGGAAGAGATCCCGGCGCTGGATAAAGAACTGAAAG
CGAAAGGTAAGAGCGCCCTGATGTTCAACCTGCAAGAACCGTACTTCACCTGGCCGCTGATTGCTGCTGA
CGGGGGTTATGCGTTCAAGTATGAAAACGGCAAGTACGACATTAAAGACGTGGGCGTGGATAACGCTGGC
GCGAAAGCGGGTCTGACCTTCCTGGTTGACCTGATTAAAAACAAACACATGAATGCAGACACCGATTACT
CCATCGCAGAAGCTGCCTTTAATAAAGGCGAAACAGCGATGACCATCAACGGCCCGTGGGCATGGTCCAA
CATCGACACCAGCAAAGTGAATTATGGTGTAACGGTACTGCCGACCTTCAAGGGTCAACCATCCAAACCG
TTCGTTGGCGTGCTGAGCGCAGGTATTAACGCCGCCAGTCCGAACAAAGAGCTGGCAAAAGAGTTCCTCG
AAAACTATCTGCTGACTGATGAAGGTCTGGAAGCGGTTAATAAAGACAAACCGCTGGGTGCCGTAGCGCT
GAAGTCTTACGAGGAAGAGTTGGCGAAAGATCCACGTATTGCCGCCACGATGGAAAACGCCCAGAAAGGT
GAAATCATGCCGAACATCCCGCAGATGTCCGCTTTCTGGTATGCCGTGCGTACTGCGGTGATCAACGCCG
CCAGCGGTCGTCAGACTGTCGATGAAGCCCTTAAAGACGCGCAGACTGGTACCGGCAGCGGCCTGGAAGT
TCTGTTCCAGGGGCCCCATATGAAATACAAGCTGGCTGACTACCGTTATGGGCGAGAGGAAATGCTGGCT
CTCTACGTCAAGATGCAGTATAAACTGATTCTGAACGGTAAAACCCTGAAAGGTGAAACCACCACCGAAG
CTGTTGACGCTGCTACCGCGGAAAAAGTTTTCAAACAGTACGCTAACGACAACGGTGTTGACGGTGAATG
GACCTACGACGACGCTACCAAAACCTACACCGTAACGGAATGAGTTGGCTGCTGCCACCGCTGAGCAATA
ACTAGCATAACCCCTTGGGGCCTCTAAACGGGTCTTGAGGGGTTTTTTGCTGAAAGGAGGAACTATATCC
GGATATCCCGCAAGAGGCCCGGCAGTACCGGCATAACCAAGCCTATGCCTACAGCATCCAGGGTGACGGT
GCCGAGGATGACGATGAGCGCATTGTTAGATTTCATACACGGTGCCTGACTGCGTTAGCAATTTAACTGT
GATAAACTACCGCATTAAAGCTTATCGATGATAAGCTGTCAAACATGAGAA
